>Addgene plasmid #209190 | pUC-tracrRNA-PMtU6-1 | addgene full sequence | sequence record 419127 | Addgene NGS Result
GGATCCAGCGTGGGTCTCGGTTTTAGAGCTAGAAATAGCAAGTTAAAATAAGGCTAGTCCGTTATCAACT
TGAAAAAGTGGCACCGAGTCGGTGCTTTTTTTCAAGAGCTTGGAGTGGATGGAATTTTCCTCCGTTTTAC
CTGTGGAATCGGCAGCAAAGGAATCCAACATTTCACTTGAGTTAACTCAATAGCAAGAATAACGTCCATA
GTTTCAGCATTCAAGCAAAACAGCCAAGAAAATCAGCTTGGTAATTTCAGTGAGACTTGGACTACCATAA
GCAGCACCGCCTATTACACTTAATGGGGTAAAGTAAAACGAGCCACATCACCTCCTTGATTTTAAGGAGC
ATTTGAAGGAGTATAAAAAGAATGTATGTAATGTAAGGTTGTGTTGTGTCATTCAAGATAGCAAGACGGA
CCAAAGCTTCTATGTATCTATCTATGTCTATGATATGATGATTGTATTGATTTGGTTTGAGTACAGTGAG
GGAGAGGGAGGAACTTCTTCACTTGTTTATTTAACCTGAAACTCAACTCAAATCACTGAGAGTGAATGTT
GAGAAATAAGTATTATGTTATGTTTGCTTTGCTATTAGTCCCACATCGCTTACATATACGTCATTTATAT
TGTTTATATAGCCTAGACGAACAGCAGGGTTTATTGAGAGACCTCTGAAGATAACATACTAAGCTTGGCA
CTGGCCGTCGTTTTACAACGTCGTGACTGGGAAAACCCTGGCGTTACCCAACTTAATCGCCTTGCAGCAC
ATCCCCCTTTCGCCAGCTGGCGTAATAGCGAAGAGGCCCGCACCGATCGCCCTTCCCAACAGTTGCGCAG
CCTGAATGGCGAATGGCGCCTGATGCGGTATTTTCTCCTTACGCATCTGTGCGGTATTTCACACCGCATA
TGGTGCACTCTCAGTACAATCTGCTCTGATGCCGCATAGTTAAGCCAGCCCCGACACCCGCCAACACCCG
CTGACGCGCCCTGACGGGCTTGTCTGCTCCCGGCATCCGCTTACAGACAAGCTGTGACCGTCTCCGGGAG
CTGCATGTGTCAGAGGTTTTCACCGTCATCACCGAAACGCGCGAGACGAAAGGGCCTCGTGATACGCCTA
TTTTTATAGGTTAATGTCATGATAATAATGGTTTCTTAGACGTCAGGTGGCACTTTTCGGGGAAATGTGC
GCGGAACCCCTATTTGTTTATTTTTCTAAATACATTCAAATATGTATCCGCTCATGAGACAATAACCCTG
ATAAATGCTTCAATAATATTGAAAAAGGAAGAGTATGAGTATTCAACATTTCCGTGTCGCCCTTATTCCC
TTTTTTGCGGCATTTTGCCTTCCTGTTTTTGCTCACCCAGAAACGCTGGTGAAAGTAAAAGATGCTGAAG
ATCAGTTGGGTGCACGAGTGGGTTACATCGAACTGGATCTCAACAGCGGTAAGATCCTTGAGAGTTTTCG
CCCCGAAGAACGTTTTCCAATGATGAGCACTTTTAAAGTTCTGCTATGTGGCGCGGTATTATCCCGTATT
GACGCCGGGCAAGAGCAACTCGGTCGCCGCATACACTATTCTCAGAATGACTTGGTTGAGTACTCACCAG
TCACAGAAAAGCATCTTACGGATGGCATGACAGTAAGAGAATTATGCAGTGCTGCCATAACCATGAGTGA
TAACACTGCGGCCAACTTACTTCTGACAACGATCGGAGGACCGAAGGAGCTAACCGCTTTTTTGCACAAC
ATGGGGGATCATGTAACTCGCCTTGATCGTTGGGAACCGGAGCTGAATGAAGCCATACCAAACGACGAGC
GTGACACCACGATGCCTGTAGCAATGGCAACAACGTTGCGCAAACTATTAACTGGCGAACTACTTACTCT
AGCTTCCCGGCAACAATTAATAGACTGGATGGAGGCGGATAAAGTTGCAGGACCACTTCTGCGCTCGGCC
CTTCCGGCTGGCTGGTTTATTGCTGATAAATCTGGAGCCGGTGAGCGTGGGTCTCGCGGTATCATTGCAG
CACTGGGGCCAGATGGTAAGCCCTCCCGTATCGTAGTTATCTACACGACGGGGAGTCAGGCAACTATGGA
TGAACGAAATAGACAGATCGCTGAGATAGGTGCCTCACTGATTAAGCATTGGTAACTGTCAGACCAAGTT
TACTCATATATACTTTAGATTGATTTAAAACTTCATTTTTAATTTAAAAGGATCTAGGTGAAGATCCTTT
TTGATAATCTCATGACCAAAATCCCTTAACGTGAGTTTTCGTTCCACTGAGCGTCAGACCCCGTAGAAAA
GATCAAAGGATCTTCTTGAGATCCTTTTTTTCTGCGCGTAATCTGCTGCTTGCAAACAAAAAAACCACCG
CTACCAGCGGTGGTTTGTTTGCCGGATCAAGAGCTACCAACTCTTTTTCCGAAGGTAACTGGCTTCAGCA
GAGCGCAGATACCAAATACTGTTCTTCTAGTGTAGCCGTAGTTAGGCCACCACTTCAAGAACTCTGTAGC
ACCGCCTACATACCTCGCTCTGCTAATCCTGTTACCAGTGGCTGCTGCCAGTGGCGATAAGTCGTGTCTT
ACCGGGTTGGACTCAAGACGATAGTTACCGGATAAGGCGCAGCGGTCGGGCTGAACGGGGGGTTCGTGCA
CACAGCCCAGCTTGGAGCGAACGACCTACACCGAACTGAGATACCTACAGCGTGAGCTATGAGAAAGCGC
CACGCTTCCCGAAGGGAGAAAGGCGGACAGGTATCCGGTAAGCGGCAGGGTCGGAACAGGAGAGCGCACG
AGGGAGCTTCCAGGGGGAAACGCCTGGTATCTTTATAGTCCTGTCGGGTTTCGCCACCTCTGACTTGAGC
GTCGATTTTTGTGATGCTCGTCAGGGGGGCGGAGCCTATGGAAAAACGCCAGCAACGCGGCCTTTTTACG
GTTCCTGGCCTTTTGCTGGCCTTTTGCTCACATGTTCTTTCCTGCGTTATCCCCTGATTCTGTGGATAAC
CGTATTACCGCCTTTGAGTGAGCTGATACCGCTCGCCGCAGCCGAACGACCGAGCGCAGCGAGTCAGTGA
GCGAGGAAGCGGAAGAGCGCCCAATACGCAAACCGCCTCTCCCCGCGCGTTGGCCGATTCATTAATGCAG
CTGGCACGACAGGTTTCCCGACTGGAAAGCGGGCAGTGAGCGCAACGCAATTAATGTGAGTTAGCTCACT
CATTAGGCACCCCAGGCTTTACACTTTATGCTTCCGGCTCGTATGTTGTGTGGAATTGTGAGCGGATAAC
AATTTCACACAGGAAACAGCTATGACCATGATTACGAATTCGAGCTCGGTACCCGG
Features (pLannotate 1.2.2; 12 found; start..end, strand, type, name):
     20..95      +  misc_RNA       gRNA scaffold: guide RNA scaffold for the Streptococcus pyogenes CRISPR/Cas9 system
    699..853     +  CDS            lacZα (fragment): LacZα fragment of β-galactosidase; lacZ fragment
    859..958     -  misc_feature   bom (fragment): basis of mobility region from pBR322
   1060..1095    -  CDS            rop (fragment): Rop protein, which maintains plasmids at low copy number; rop
   1190..1294    +  promoter       AmpR promoter: bla
   1295..2155    +  CDS            AmpR: β-lactamase; bla; confers resistance to ampicillin, carbenicillin, and related antibiotics
   2326..2914    +  rep_origin     ori: high-copy-number ColE1/pMB1/pBR322/pUC origin of replication
   3097..3189    +  CDS            lacI (fragment): lac repressor; lacI; The lac repressor binds to the lac operator to inhibit transcription in E. coli. This inhibition can be relieved by adding lactose or isopropyl-β-D-thiogalactopyranoside (IPTG).
   3202..3223    +  protein_bind   CAP binding site: CAP binding activates transcription in the presence of cAMP. E. coli catabolite activator protein
   3238..3268    +  promoter       lac promoter: promoter for the E. coli lac operon
   3276..3292    +  protein_bind   lac operator: The lac repressor binds to the lac operator to inhibit transcription in E. coli. This inhibition can be relieved by adding lactose or isopropyl-β-D-thiogalactopyranoside (IPTG). lac repressor encoded by lacI
   3326..6       +  misc_feature   MCS (fragment) (across the origin): pUC18/19 multiple cloning site
