[The description below was written by a language model from this plasmid's Addgene catalogue record and pLannotate feature annotations shown in this document.]
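Description:
pUC-tracrRNA-PMtU6-1 is a small (about 3.3 kb) bacterial cloning vector built on pUC18 and intended as a template or intermediate for assembling single guide RNA expression units for plants. It is propagated in E. coli through the high-copy ColE1/pUC-type origin and selected with ampicillin via the β-lactamase gene under its native promoter. Remnants of the pUC18 architecture are still recognisable: the CAP binding site, lac promoter and lac operator lead into a fragment of the multiple cloning site, and a partial lacZα coding region lies on the far side of the insert. This indicates that the payload was placed, by Gibson assembly, within the original polylinker. Short fragments of lacI, rop and the bom region are backbone vestiges with no evident functional role.

The payload combines two parts. The first is the Streptococcus pyogenes Cas9 guide RNA scaffold (the tracrRNA-derived portion of an sgRNA), annotated just after the MCS remnant. The second is a roughly 500 bp U6-1 small nuclear RNA promoter from Medicago truncatula. The automated feature table does not annotate this promoter, but the unannotated stretch between the scaffold and the lacZα fragment is about the right size to hold it. U6 promoters recruit RNA polymerase III and are standard for driving short, precisely initiated guide RNAs. The name and feature order suggest the scaffold precedes the promoter, an arrangement suited to amplifying scaffold–promoter modules that link successive spacers in multiplexed sgRNA arrays, although the record does not describe the exact cloning scheme. The plasmid carries no Cas9 gene, plant selection marker or T-DNA borders, so finished sgRNA cassettes would need to be moved into a plant transformation vector for genome editing, presumably in legumes such as Medicago.
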