Addgene plasmid #209190: pUC-tracrRNA-PMtU6-1
Purpose: Cloning of sgRNAs for expression in plants
Depositing lab: Christian Staehelin. Depositing organization: Sun Yat-Sen University.
Backbone
  Vector backbone: pUC18
  Vector type: Cloning Vector
Growth in bacteria
  Bacterial resistance: Ampicillin, 100 μg/mL
  Growth temperature: 37°C
  Growth strain: DH5alpha
  Copy number: Unknown
Gene/Insert
  Gene/Insert name: MtU6-1 SnRNA promoter
  Species: Medicago truncatula
  Insert size (bp): 500
  Cloning method: Gibson Cloning
Terms and licenses: Academic/Nonprofit Terms; Industry Terms: Not Available to Industry
How to cite: pUC-tracrRNA-PMtU6-1 was a gift from Christian Staehelin (Addgene plasmid # 209190 ; http://n2t.net/addgene:209190 ; RRID:Addgene_209190)
